Addgene plasmid #131247: pcDNA3.1-N-Myc_535-775 USP7
Purpose: Mammalian expression of the USP7 UBL1-2 domains with an N-terminal Myc tag.
Depositing lab: Roger Woodgate. Depositing organization: National Institute of Child Health and Human Development (NICHD). Publication: DNA Polymerase iota Interacts with Both the TRAF-like and UBL1-2 Domains of USP7. Ashton NW, Valles GJ, Jaiswal N, Bezsonova I, Woodgate R. J Mol Biol. 2021 Jan 22;433(2):166733. doi: 10.1016/j.jmb.2020.166733. Epub 2020 Dec 3. PubMed 33279577.
Backbone
  Vector backbone: pcDNA3.1+/N-Myc
  Backbone manufacturer: Genscript
  Backbone size w/o insert (bp): 5435
  Total vector size (bp): 7154
  Vector type: Mammalian Expression
  Selectable markers: Neomycin (select with G418)
Growth in bacteria
  Bacterial resistance: Ampicillin, 100 μg/mL
  Growth temperature: 37°C
  Growth strain: DH5alpha
  Copy number: High Copy
Gene/Insert
  Gene/Insert name: Ubiquitin carboxyl-terminal hydrolase 7 (alt name: Ubiquitin-specific-processing protease 7)
  Species: H. sapiens (human)
  Insert size (bp): 1719
  Mutation: A mutant form of our pcDNA3.1-N-Myc_535-1102 USP7 plasmid (Addgene plasmid 131246), where the codon for D776 was converted to a STOP codon. This mutation limits expression to UBLs 1 and 2.
  Entrez Gene: USP7 (a.k.a. C16DELp13.2, DEL16P13.2, HAFOUS, HAUSP, TEF1)
  Tag / fusion protein: Myc (N terminal on backbone)
Terms and licenses: Academic/Nonprofit Terms; Industry Terms: Not Available to Industry
How to cite: pcDNA3.1-N-Myc_535-775 USP7 was a gift from Roger Woodgate (Addgene plasmid # 131247 ; http://n2t.net/addgene:131247 ; RRID:Addgene_131247)
