[The description below was written by a language model from this plasmid's Addgene catalogue record and pLannotate feature annotations shown in this document.]
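Description:
pcDNA3.1-N-Myc_535-775 USP7 is a mammalian expression plasmid built on the commercial pcDNA3.1+/N-Myc backbone, designed to produce a fragment of human ubiquitin carboxyl-terminal hydrolase 7 (USP7, also called HAUSP) carrying an N-terminal Myc epitope tag. It is propagated in E. coli as a high-copy plasmid through a ColE1/pUC-type origin with ampicillin selection from the β-lactamase gene. An f1 origin is also present. For mammalian cells, an SV40 early promoter drives a neomycin phosphotransferase cassette ending in an SV40 polyadenylation signal, allowing G418 selection of stable transfectants.

The expression cassette consists of the CMV immediate-early enhancer and promoter, followed by a T7 promoter, the Myc tag, the USP7 coding sequence and the bovine growth hormone polyadenylation signal. The annotation software labels the tag as a fragment of a 3xMyc element about 30 nt long, which is consistent with a single Myc epitope. The plasmid is derived from a sister construct encoding USP7 residues 535–1102. Here the codon for D776 has been changed to a stop codon, so the roughly 1.7 kb insert still contains the downstream C-terminal coding sequence, but translation ends after residue 775. The expressed protein is therefore limited to the first two ubiquitin-like domains, UBL1 and UBL2. This explains why the annotated USP7 feature extends well beyond the region actually translated.

According to the record, the construct is meant for expressing the isolated UBL1-2 region in mammalian cells. The associated study mapped the interaction of DNA polymerase iota with the TRAF-like and UBL1-2 domains of USP7, so the Myc tag presumably served for detection or pull-down of the fragment. A few short annotated fragments (HIV-1 LTR, ble, lacI) are probably backbone remnants or software matches rather than functional parts.
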