Features (pLannotate 1.2.2; 21 found; start..end, strand, type, name):
     28..80      -  misc_feature   bom (fragment): basis of mobility region from pBR322
    235..614     +  enhancer       CMV enhancer: human cytomegalovirus immediate early enhancer
    615..818     +  promoter       CMV promoter: human cytomegalovirus (CMV) immediate early promoter
    814..847     +  LTR            5' LTR (truncated) (fragment): truncated 5' long terminal repeat (LTR) from HIV-1
    863..881     +  promoter       T7 promoter: promoter for bacteriophage T7 RNA polymerase
    926..956     +  CDS            3xMyc (fragment): 3 tandem Myc epitope tags
    962..2665    +  CDS            USP7 (fragment): UBP7_HUMAN - Also known as HAUSP. Experimental evidence at protein level: Swiss-Prot protein existence level 1. (Microbial infection) Contributes to the overall stabilization and trans-activation capability of the herpesvirus 1 trans-acting transcriptional protein ICP0/VMW110 during HSV-1 infection. From Homo sapiens (Human).
   2751..2975    +  polyA_signal   bGH poly(A) signal: bovine growth hormone polyadenylation signal
   2979..3000    +  promoter       SV40 promoter (fragment): SV40 enhancer and early promoter
   3021..3449    +  rep_origin     f1 ori (sequence partly withheld): f1 bacteriophage origin of replication; arrow indicates direction of (+) strand synthesis
   3463..3792    +  promoter       SV40 promoter: SV40 enhancer and early promoter
   3859..4650    +  CDS            neo: KKA2_KLEPN - Also known as kan, nptII. Experimental evidence at protein level: Swiss-Prot protein existence level 1. Resistance to kanamycin, neomycin, paromomycin, ribostamycin, butirosin and gentamicin B. From Klebsiella pneumoniae.
   4674..4832    +  CDS            ble (fragment): BLE_KLEPN - Experimental evidence at protein level: Swiss-Prot protein existence level 1. Binding protein with a strong affinity to the bleomycin family of antibiotics. Binds to CL990; an antimitotic-antibiotic compound. From Klebsiella pneumoniae.
   4827..4948    +  polyA_signal   SV40 poly(A) signal: SV40 polyadenylation signal
   5021..5037    -  protein_bind   lac operator: The lac repressor binds to the lac operator to inhibit transcription in E. coli. This inhibition can be relieved by adding lactose or isopropyl-β-D-thiogalactopyranoside (IPTG). lac repressor encoded by lacI
   5045..5075    -  promoter       lac promoter: promoter for the E. coli lac operon
   5090..5111    -  protein_bind   CAP binding site: CAP binding activates transcription in the presence of cAMP. E. coli catabolite activator protein
   5124..5216    -  CDS            lacI (fragment): lac repressor; lacI; The lac repressor binds to the lac operator to inhibit transcription in E. coli. This inhibition can be relieved by adding lactose or isopropyl-β-D-thiogalactopyranoside (IPTG).
   5399..5987    -  rep_origin     ori: high-copy-number ColE1/pMB1/pBR322/pUC origin of replication
   6158..7018    -  CDS            AmpR: β-lactamase; bla; confers resistance to ampicillin, carbenicillin, and related antibiotics
   7019..7123    -  promoter       AmpR promoter: bla
>Addgene plasmid #131247 | pcDNA3.1-N-Myc_535-775 USP7 | addgene full sequence | sequence record 267663 | Addgene NGS Result
GACGGATCGGGAGATCTCCCGATCCCCTATGGTGCACTCTCAGTACAATCTGCTCTGATGCCGCATAGTT
AAGCCAGTATCTGCTCCCTGCTTGTGTGTTGGAGGTCGCTGAGTAGTGCGCGAGCAAAATTTAAGCTACA
ACAAGGCAAGGCTTGACCGACAATTGCATGAAGAATCTGCTTAGGGTTAGGCGTTTTGCGCTGCTTCGCG
ATGTACGGGCCAGATATACGCGTTGACATTGATTATTGACTAGTTATTAATAGTAATCAATTACGGGGTC
ATTAGTTCATAGCCCATATATGGAGTTCCGCGTTACATAACTTACGGTAAATGGCCCGCCTGGCTGACCG
CCCAACGACCCCCGCCCATTGACGTCAATAATGACGTATGTTCCCATAGTAACGCCAATAGGGACTTTCC
ATTGACGTCAATGGGTGGAGTATTTACGGTAAACTGCCCACTTGGCAGTACATCAAGTGTATCATATGCC
AAGTACGCCCCCTATTGACGTCAATGACGGTAAATGGCCCGCCTGGCATTATGCCCAGTACATGACCTTA
TGGGACTTTCCTACTTGGCAGTACATCTACGTATTAGTCATCGCTATTACCATGGTGATGCGGTTTTGGC
AGTACATCAATGGGCGTGGATAGCGGTTTGACTCACGGGGATTTCCAAGTCTCCACCCCATTGACGTCAA
TGGGAGTTTGTTTTGGCACCAAAATCAACGGGACTTTCCAAAATGTCGTAACAACTCCGCCCCATTGACG
CAAATGGGCGGTAGGCGTGTACGGTGGGAGGTCTATATAAGCAGAGCTCTCTGGCTAACTAGAGAACCCA
CTGCTTACTGGCTTATCGAAATTAATACGACTCACTATAGGGAGACCCAAGCTGGCTAGCGTTTAAACTT
AAGCTTGCCACCATGGAGCAGAAACTCATCTCTGAAGAGGATCTGGGTACCGATATTCCTCAGCAGTTGG
TGGAGCGATTACAAGAAGAGAAAAGGATCGAGGCTCAGAAGCGGAAGGAGCGGCAGGAAGCCCATCTCTA
TATGCAAGTGCAGATAGTCGCAGAGGACCAGTTTTGTGGCCACCAAGGGAATGACATGTACGATGAAGAA
AAAGTGAAATACACTGTGTTCAAAGTATTGAAGAACTCCTCGCTTGCTGAGTTTGTTCAGAGCCTCTCTC
AGACCATGGGATTTCCACAAGATCAAATTCGATTGTGGCCCATGCAAGCAAGGAGTAATGGAACAAAACG
ACCAGCAATGTTAGATAATGAAGCCGACGGCAATAAAACAATGATTGAGCTCAGTGATAATGAAAACCCT
TGGACAATATTCCTGGAAACAGTTGATCCCGAGCTGGCTGCTAGTGGAGCGACCTTACCCAAGTTTGATA
AAGATCATGATGTAATGTTATTTTTGAAGATGTATGATCCCAAAACGCGGAGCTTGAATTACTGTGGGCA
TATCTACACACCAATATCCTGTAAAATACGTGACTTGCTCCCAGTTATGTGTGACAGAGCAGGATTTATT
CAAGATACTAGCCTTATCCTCTATGAGGAAGTTAAACCGAATTTAACAGAGAGAATTCAGGACTATGACG
TGTCTCTTGATAAAGCCCTTGATGAACTAATGGATGGTGACATCATAGTATTTCAGAAGGATGACCCTGA
AAATTGAAACAGTGAATTACCCACCGCAAAGGAGTATTTCCGAGATCTCTACCACCGCGTTGATGTCATT
TTCTGTGATAAAACAATCCCTAATGATCCTGGATTTGTGGTTACGTTATCAAATAGAATGAATTATTTTC
AGGTTGCAAAGACAGTTGCACAGAGGCTCAACACAGATCCAATGTTGCTGCAGTTTTTCAAGTCTCAAGG
TTATAGGGATGGCCCAGGTAATCCTCTTAGACATAATTATGAAGGTACTTTAAGAGATCTTCTACAGTTC
TTCAAGCCTAGACAACCTAAGAAACTTTACTATCAGCAGCTTAAGATGAAAATCACAGACTTTGAGAACA
GGCGAAGTTTTAAATGTATATGGTTAAACAGCCAATTTAGGGAAGAGGAAATAACACTATATCCAGACAA
GCATGGGTGTGTCCGGGACCTGTTAGAAGAATGTAAAAAGGCCGTGGAGCTTGGGGAGAAAGCATCAGGG
AAACTTAGGCTGCTAGAAATTGTAAGCTACAAAATCATTGGTGTTCATCAAGAAGATGAACTATTAGAAT
GTTTATCTCCTGCAACGAGCCGGACGTTTCGAATAGAGGAAATCCCTTTGGACCAGGTGGACATAGACAA
AGAGAATGAGATGCTTGTCACAGTGGCGCATTTCCACAAAGAGGTCTTCGGAACGTTCGGAATCCCGTTT
TTGCTGAGGATACACCAGGGCGAGCATTTTCGAGAAGTGATGAAGCGAATCCAGAGCCTGCTGGACATCC
AGGAGAAGGAGTTTGAGAAGTTTAAATTTGCAATTGTAATGATGGGCCGACACCAGTACATAAATGAAGA
CGAGTATGAAGTAAATTTGAAAGACTTTGAGCCACAGCCCGGTAATATGTCTCATCCTCGGCCTTGGCTA
GGGCTCGACCACTTCAACAAAGCCCCAAAGAGGAGTCGCTACACTTACCTTGAAAAGGCCATTAAAATCC
ATAACTGAGGATCCGAATTCTGCAGATATCCAGCACAGTGGCGGCCGCTCGAGTCTAGAGGGCCCGTTTA
AACCCGCTGATCAGCCTCGACTGTGCCTTCTAGTTGCCAGCCATCTGTTGTTTGCCCCTCCCCCGTGCCT
TCCTTGACCCTGGAAGGTGCCACTCCCACTGTCCTTTCCTAATAAAATGAGGAAATTGCATCGCATTGTC
TGAGTAGGTGTCATTCTATTCTGGGGGGTGGGGTGGGGCAGGACAGCAAGGGGGAGGATTGGGAAGACAA
TAGCAGGCATGCTGGGGATGCGGTGGGCTCTATGGCTTCTGAGGCGGAAAGAACCAGCTGGGGCTTTAGG
GGGTATCCCC
[124 nt withheld, positions 3021-3144]
C
[91 nt withheld, positions 3146-3236]
A
[49 nt withheld, positions 3238-3286]
CCTTTGACGTTGGAGTCCACGTTCTTT
[37 nt withheld, positions 3314-3350]
ACCCTATCTCGGTCTATTCTTTTGATTTATAAGGGATTTTGCCGATTTCGGCCTATTGGTTAAAAAATGA
GCTGATTTAACAAAAATTTAACGCGAATTAATTCTGTGGAATGTGTGTCAGTTAGGGTGTGGAAAGTCCC
CAGGCTCCCCAGCAGGCAGAAGTATGCAAAGCATGCATCTCAATTAGTCAGCAACCAGGTGTGGAAAGTC
CCCAGGCTCCCCAGCAGGCAGAAGTATGCAAAGCATGCATCTCAATTAGTCAGCAACCATAGTCCCGCCC
CTAACTCCGCCCATCCCGCCCCTAACTCCGCCCAGTTCCGCCCATTCTCCGCCCCATGGCTGACTAATTT
TTTTTATTTATGCAGAGGCCGAGGCCGCCTCTGCCTCTGAGCTATTCCAGAAGTAGTGAGGAGGCTTTTT
TGGAGGCCTAGGCTTTTGCAAAAAGCTCCCGGGAGCTTGTATATCCATTTTCGGATCTGATCAAGAGACA
GGATGAGGATCGTTTCGCATGATTGAACAAGATGGATTGCACGCAGGTTCTCCGGCCGCTTGGGTGGAGA
GGCTATTCGGCTATGACTGGGCACAACAGACAATCGGCTGCTCTGATGCCGCCGTGTTCCGGCTGTCAGC
GCAGGGGCGCCCGGTTCTTTTTGTCAAGACCGACCTGTCCGGTGCCCTGAATGAACTGCAGGACGAGGCA
GCGCGGCTATCGTGGCTGGCCACGACGGGCGTTCCTTGCGCAGCTGTGCTCGACGTTGTCACTGAAGCGG
GAAGGGACTGGCTGCTATTGGGCGAAGTGCCGGGGCAGGATCTCCTGTCATCTCACCTTGCTCCTGCCGA
GAAAGTATCCATCATGGCTGATGCAATGCGGCGGCTGCATACGCTTGATCCGGCTACCTGCCCATTCGAC
CACCAAGCGAAACATCGCATCGAGCGAGCACGTACTCGGATGGAAGCCGGTCTTGTCGATCAGGATGATC
TGGACGAAGAGCATCAGGGGCTCGCGCCAGCCGAACTGTTCGCCAGGCTCAAGGCGCGCATGCCCGACGG
CGAGGATCTCGTCGTGACCCATGGCGATGCCTGCTTGCCGAATATCATGGTGGAAAATGGCCGCTTTTCT
GGATTCATCGACTGTGGCCGGCTGGGTGTGGCGGACCGCTATCAGGACATAGCGTTGGCTACCCGTGATA
TTGCTGAAGAGCTTGGCGGCGAATGGGCTGACCGCTTCCTCGTGCTTTACGGTATCGCCGCTCCCGATTC
GCAGCGCATCGCCTTCTATCGCCTTCTTGACGAGTTCTTCTGAGCGGGACTCTGGGGTTCGAAATGACCG
ACCAAGCGACGCCCAACCTGCCATCACGAGATTTCGATTCCACCGCCGCCTTCTATGAAAGGTTGGGCTT
CGGAATCGTTTTCCGGGACGCCGGCTGGATGATCCTCCAGCGCGGGGATCTCATGCTGGAGTTCTTCGCC
CACCCCAACTTGTTTATTGCAGCTTATAATGGTTACAAATAAAGCAATAGCATCACAAATTTCACAAATA
AAGCATTTTTTTCACTGCATTCTAGTTGTGGTTTGTCCAAACTCATCAATGTATCTTATCATGTCTGTAT
ACCGTCGACCTCTAGCTAGAGCTTGGCGTAATCATGGTCATAGCTGTTTCCTGTGTGAAATTGTTATCCG
CTCACAATTCCACACAACATACGAGCCGGAAGCATAAAGTGTAAAGCCTGGGGTGCCTAATGAGTGAGCT
AACTCACATTAATTGCGTTGCGCTCACTGCCCGCTTTCCAGTCGGGAAACCTGTCGTGCCAGCTGCATTA
ATGAATCGGCCAACGCGCGGGGAGAGGCGGTTTGCGTATTGGGCGCTCTTCCGCTTCCTCGCTCACTGAC
TCGCTGCGCTCGGTCGTTCGGCTGCGGCGAGCGGTATCAGCTCACTCAAAGGCGGTAATACGGTTATCCA
CAGAATCAGGGGATAACGCAGGAAAGAACATGTGAGCAAAAGGCCAGCAAAAGGCCAGGAACCGTAAAAA
GGCCGCGTTGCTGGCGTTTTTCCATAGGCTCCGCCCCCCTGACGAGCATCACAAAAATCGACGCTCAAGT
CAGAGGTGGCGAAACCCGACAGGACTATAAAGATACCAGGCGTTTCCCCCTGGAAGCTCCCTCGTGCGCT
CTCCTGTTCCGACCCTGCCGCTTACCGGATACCTGTCCGCCTTTCTCCCTTCGGGAAGCGTGGCGCTTTC
TCATAGCTCACGCTGTAGGTATCTCAGTTCGGTGTAGGTCGTTCGCTCCAAGCTGGGCTGTGTGCACGAA
CCCCCCGTTCAGCCCGACCGCTGCGCCTTATCCGGTAACTATCGTCTTGAGTCCAACCCGGTAAGACACG
ACTTATCGCCACTGGCAGCAGCCACTGGTAACAGGATTAGCAGAGCGAGGTATGTAGGCGGTGCTACAGA
GTTCTTGAAGTGGTGGCCTAACTACGGCTACACTAGAAGAACAGTATTTGGTATCTGCGCTCTGCTGAAG
CCAGTTACCTTCGGAAAAAGAGTTGGTAGCTCTTGATCCGGCAAACAAACCACCGCTGGTAGCGGTGGTT
TTTTTGTTTGCAAGCAGCAGATTACGCGCAGAAAAAAAGGATCTCAAGAAGATCCTTTGATCTTTTCTAC
GGGGTCTGACGCTCAGTGGAACGAAAACTCACGTTAAGGGATTTTGGTCATGAGATTATCAAAAAGGATC
TTCACCTAGATCCTTTTAAATTAAAAATGAAGTTTTAAATCAATCTAAAGTATATATGAGTAAACTTGGT
CTGACAGTTACCAATGCTTAATCAGTGAGGCACCTATCTCAGCGATCTGTCTATTTCGTTCATCCATAGT
TGCCTGACTCCCCGTCGTGTAGATAACTACGATACGGGAGGGCTTACCATCTGGCCCCAGTGCTGCAATG
ATACCGCGAGACCCACGCTCACCGGCTCCAGATTTATCAGCAATAAACCAGCCAGCCGGAAGGGCCGAGC
GCAGAAGTGGTCCTGCAACTTTATCCGCCTCCATCCAGTCTATTAATTGTTGCCGGGAAGCTAGAGTAAG
TAGTTCGCCAGTTAATAGTTTGCGCAACGTTGTTGCCATTGCTACAGGCATCGTGGTGTCACGCTCGTCG
TTTGGTATGGCTTCATTCAGCTCCGGTTCCCAACGATCAAGGCGAGTTACATGATCCCCCATGTTGTGCA
AAAAAGCGGTTAGCTCCTTCGGTCCTCCGATCGTTGTCAGAAGTAAGTTGGCCGCAGTGTTATCACTCAT
GGTTATGGCAGCACTGCATAATTCTCTTACTGTCATGCCATCCGTAAGATGCTTTTCTGTGACTGGTGAG
TACTCAACCAAGTCATTCTGAGAATAGTGTATGCGGCGACCGAGTTGCTCTTGCCCGGCGTCAATACGGG
ATAATACCGCGCCACATAGCAGAACTTTAAAAGTGCTCATCATTGGAAAACGTTCTTCGGGGCGAAAACT
CTCAAGGATCTTACCGCTGTTGAGATCCAGTTCGATGTAACCCACTCGTGCACCCAACTGATCTTCAGCA
TCTTTTACTTTCACCAGCGTTTCTGGGTGAGCAAAAACAGGAAGGCAAAATGCCGCAAAAAAGGGAATAA
GGGCGACACGGAAATGTTGAATACTCATACTCTTCCTTTTTCAATATTATTGAAGCATTTATCAGGGTTA
TTGTCTCATGAGCGGATACATATTTGAATGTATTTAGAAAAATAAACAAATAGGGGTTCCGCGCACATTT
CCCCGAAAAGTGCCACCTGACGTC
